>Addgene plasmid #51055 | pACT2-CAS9c | depositor full sequence | sequence record 77327 | pACT2-CAS9c sequence 11495 bps
AGGTGGCACTTTTCGGGGAAATGTGCGCGGAACCCCTATTTGTTTATTTTTCTAAATACATTCAAATATG
TATCCGCTCATGAGACAATAACCCTGATAAATGCTTCAATAATATTGAAAAAGGAAGAGTATGAGTATTC
AACATTTCCGTGTCGCCCTTATTCCCTTTTTTGCGGCATTTTGCCTTCCTGTTTTTGCTCACCCAGAAAC
GCTGGTGAAAGTAAAAGATGCTGAAGATCAGTTGGGTGCACGAGTGGGTTACATCGAACTGGATCTCAAC
AGCGGTAAGATCCTTGAGAGTTTTCGCCCCGAAGAACGTTTTCCAATGATGAGCACTTTTAAAGTTCTGC
TATGTGGCGCGGTATTATCCCGTGTTGACGCCGGGCAAGAGCAACTCGGTCGCCGCATACACTATTCTCA
GAATGACTTGGTTGAGTACTCACCAGTCACAGAAAAGCATCTTACGGATGGCATGACAGTAAGAGAATTA
TGCAGTGCTGCCATAACCATGAGTGATAACACTGCGGCCAACTTACTTCTGACAACGATCGGAGGACCGA
AGGAGCTAACCGCTTTTTTGCACAACATGGGGGATCATGTAACTCGCCTTGATCGTTGGGAACCGGAGCT
GAATGAAGCCATACCAAACGACGAGCGTGACACCACGATGCCTGCAGCAATGGCAACAACGTTGCGCAAA
CTATTAACTGGCGAACTACTTACTCTAGCTTCCCGGCAACAATTAATAGACTGGATGGAGGCGGATAAAG
TTGCAGGACCACTTCTGCGCTCGGCCCTTCCGGCTGGCTGGTTTATTGCTGATAAATCTGGAGCCGGTGA
GCGTGGGTCTCGCGGTATCATTGCAGCACTGGGGCCAGATGGTAAGCCCTCCCGTATCGTAGTTATCTAC
ACGACGGGGAGTCAGGCAACTATGGATGAACGAAATAGACAGATCGCTGAGATAGGTGCCTCACTGATTA
AGCATTGGTAACTGTCAGACCAAGTTTACTCATATATACTTTAGATTGATTTAAAACTTCATTTTTAATT
TAAAAGGATCTAGGTGAAGATCCTTTTTGATAATCTCATGACCAAAATCCCTTAACGTGAGTTTTCGTTC
CACTGAGCGTCAGACCCCGTAGAAAAGATCAAAGGATCTTCTTGAGATCCTTTTTTTCTGCGCGTAATCT
GCTGCTTGCAAACAAAAAAACCACCGCTACCAGCGGTGGTTTGTTTGCCGGATCAAGAGCTACCAACTCT
TTTTCCGAAGGTAACTGGCTTCAGCAGAGCGCAGATACCAAATACTGTCCTTCTAGTGTAGCCGTAGTTA
GGCCACCACTTCAAGAACTCTGTAGCACCGCCTACATACCTCGCTCTGCTAATCCTGTTACCAGTGGCTG
CTGCCAGTGGCGATAAGTCGTGTCTTACCGGGTTGGACTCAAGACGATAGTTACCGGATAAGGCGCAGCG
GTCGGGCTGAACGGGGGGTTCGTGCACACAGCCCAGCTTGGAGCGAACGACCTACACCGAACTGAGATAC
CTACAGCGTGAGCTATGAGAAAGCGCCACGCTTCCCGAAGGGAGAAAGGCGGACAGGTATCCGGTAAGCG
GCAGGGTCGGAACAGGAGAGCGCACGAGGGAGCTTCCAGGGGGAAACGCCTGGTATCTTTATAGTCCTGT
CGGGTTTCGCCACCTCTGACTTGAGCGTCGATTTTTGTGATGCTCGTCAGGGGGGCGGAGCCTATGGAAA
AACGCCAGCAACGCGGCCTTTTTACGGTTCCTGGCCTTTTGCTGGCCTTTTGCTCACATGTTCTTTCCTG
CGTTATCCCCTGATTCTGTGGATAACCGTATTACCGCCTTTGAGTGAGCTGATACCGCTCGCCGCAGCCG
AACGACCGAGCGCAGCGAGTCAGTGAGCGAGGAAGCGGAAGAGCGCCTGATGCGGTATTTTCTCCTTACG
CATCTGTGCGGTATTTCACACCGCATATGGTGCACTCTCAGTACAATCTGCTCTGATGCCGCATAGTTAA
GCCAGTATACACTCCGCTATCGCTACGTGACTGGGTCATGGCTGCGCCCCGACACCCGCCAACACCCGCT
GACGCGCCCTGACGGGCTTGTCTGCTCCCGGCATCCGCTTACAGACAAGCTGTGACCGTCTCCGGGAGCT
GCATGTGTCAGAGGTTTTCACCGTCATCACCGAAACGCGCGAGGCAGCAACTTCTTTTCTTTTTTTTTCT
TTTCTCTCTCCCCCGTTGTTGTCTCACCATATCCGCAATGACAAAAAAAATGATGGAAGACACTAAAGGA
AAAAATTAACGACAAAGACAGCACCAACAGATGTCGTTGTTCCAGAGCTGATGAGGGGTATCTTCGAACA
CACGAAACTTTTTCCTTCCTTCATTCACGCACACTACTCTCTAATGAGCAACGGTATACGGCCTTCCTTC
CAGTTACTTGAATTTGAAATAAAAAAAGTTTGCCGCTTTGCTATCAAGTATAAATAGACCTGCAATTATT
AATCTTTTGTTTCCTCGTCATTGTTCTCGTTCCCTTTCTTCCTTGTTTCTTTTTCTGCACAATATTTCAA
GCTATACCAAGCATACAATCAACTCCAATGGACAAGAAGTACTCCATTGGGCTCGATATCGGCACAAACA
GCGTCGGCTGGGCCGTCATTACGGACGAGTACAAGGTGCCGAGCAAAAAATTCAAAGTTCTGGGCAATAC
CGATCGCCACAGCATAAAGAAGAACCTCATTGGCGCCCTCCTGTTCGACTCCGGGGAGACGGCCGAAGCC
ACGCGGCTCAAAAGAACAGCACGGCGCAGATATACCCGCAGAAAGAATCGGATCTGCTACCTGCAGGAGA
TCTTTAGTAATGAGATGGCTAAGGTGGATGACTCTTTCTTCCATAGGCTGGAGGAGTCCTTTTTGGTGGA
GGAGGATAAAAAGCACGAGCGCCACCCAATCTTTGGCAATATCGTGGACGAGGTGGCGTACCATGAAAAG
TACCCAACCATATATCATCTGAGGAAGAAGCTTGTAGACAGTACTGATAAGGCTGACTTGCGGTTGATCT
ATCTCGCGCTGGCGCATATGATCAAATTTCGGGGACACTTCCTCATCGAGGGGGACCTGAACCCAGACAA
CAGCGATGTCGACAAACTCTTTATCCAACTGGTTCAGACTTACAATCAGCTTTTCGAAGAGAACCCGATC
AACGCATCCGGAGTTGACGCCAAAGCAATCCTGAGCGCTAGGCTGTCCAAATCCCGGCGGCTCGAAAACC
TCATCGCACAGCTCCCTGGGGAGAAGAAGAACGGCCTGTTTGGTAATCTTATCGCCCTGTCACTCGGGCT
GACCCCCAACTTTAAATCTAACTTCGACCTGGCCGAAGATGCCAAGCTTCAACTGAGCAAAGACACCTAC
GATGATGATCTCGACAATCTGCTGGCCCAGATCGGCGACCAGTACGCAGACCTTTTTTTGGCGGCAAAGA
ACCTGTCAGACGCCATTCTGCTGAGTGATATTCTGCGAGTGAACACGGAGATCACCAAAGCTCCGCTGAG
CGCTAGTATGATCAAGCGCTATGATGAGCACCACCAAGACTTGACTTTGCTGAAGGCCCTTGTCAGACAG
CAACTGCCTGAGAAGTACAAGGAAATTTTCTTCGATCAGTCTAAAAATGGCTACGCCGGATACATTGACG
GCGGAGCAAGCCAGGAGGAATTTTACAAATTTATTAAGCCCATCTTGGAAAAAATGGACGGCACCGAGGA
GCTGCTGGTAAAGCTTAACAGAGAAGATCTGTTGCGCAAACAGCGCACTTTCGACAATGGAAGCATCCCC
CACCAGATTCACCTGGGCGAACTGCACGCTATCCTCAGGCGGCAAGAGGATTTCTACCCCTTTTTGAAAG
ATAACAGGGAAAAGATTGAGAAAATCCTCACATTTCGGATACCCTACTATGTAGGCCCCCTCGCCCGGGG
AAATTCCAGATTCGCGTGGATGACTCGCAAATCAGAAGAGACCATCACTCCCTGGAACTTCGAGGAAGTC
GTGGATAAGGGGGCCTCTGCCCAGTCCTTCATCGAAAGGATGACTAACTTTGATAAAAATCTGCCTAACG
AAAAGGTGCTTCCTAAACACTCTCTGCTGTACGAGTACTTCACAGTTTATAACGAGCTCACCAAGGTCAA
ATACGTCACAGAAGGGATGAGAAAGCCAGCATTCCTGTCTGGAGAGCAGAAGAAAGCTATCGTGGACCTC
CTCTTCAAGACGAACCGGAAAGTTACCGTGAAACAGCTCAAAGAAGACTATTTCAAAAAGATTGAATGTT
TCGACTCTGTTGAAATCAGCGGAGTGGAGGATCGCTTCAACGCATCCCTGGGAACGTATCACGATCTCCT
GAAAATCATTAAAGACAAGGACTTCCTGGACAATGAGGAGAACGAGGACATTCTTGAGGACATTGTCCTC
ACCCTTACGTTGTTTGAAGATAGGGAGATGATTGAAGAACGCTTGAAAACTTACGCTCATCTCTTCGACG
ACAAAGTCATGAAACAGCTCAAGAGGCGCCGATATACAGGATGGGGGCGGCTGTCAAGAAAACTGATCAA
TGGGATCCGAGACAAGCAGAGTGGAAAGACAATCCTGGATTTTCTTAAGTCCGATGGATTTGCCAACCGG
AACTTCATGCAGTTGATCCATGATGACTCTCTCACCTTTAAGGAGGACATCCAGAAAGCACAAGTTTCTG
GCCAGGGGGACAGTCTTCACGAGCACATCGCTAATCTTGCAGGTAGCCCAGCTATCAAAAAGGGAATACT
GCAGACCGTTAAGGTCGTGGATGAACTCGTCAAAGTAATGGGAAGGCATAAGCCCGAGAATATCGTTATC
GAGATGGCCCGAGAGAACCAAACTACCCAGAAGGGACAGAAGAACAGTAGGGAAAGGATGAAGAGGATTG
AAGAGGGTATAAAAGAACTGGGGTCCCAAATCCTTAAGGAACACCCAGTTGAAAACACCCAGCTTCAGAA
TGAGAAGCTCTACCTGTACTACCTGCAGAACGGCAGGGACATGTACGTGGATCAGGAACTGGACATCAAT
CGGCTCTCCGACTACGACGTGGATCATATCGTGCCCCAGTCTTTTCTCAAAGATGATTCTATTGATAATA
AAGTGTTGACAAGATCCGATAAAAATAGAGGGAAGAGTGATAACGTCCCCTCAGAAGAAGTTGTCAAGAA
AATGAAAAATTATTGGCGGCAGCTGCTGAACGCCAAACTGATCACACAACGGAAGTTCGATAATCTGACT
AAGGCTGAACGAGGTGGCCTGTCTGAGTTGGATAAAGCCGGCTTCATCAAAAGGCAGCTTGTTGAGACAC
GCCAGATCACCAAGCACGTGGCCCAAATTCTCGATTCACGCATGAACACCAAGTACGATGAAAATGACAA
ACTGATTCGAGAGGTGAAAGTTATTACTCTGAAGTCTAAGCTGGTCTCAGATTTCAGAAAGGACTTTCAG
TTTTATAAGGTGAGAGAGATCAACAATTACCACCATGCGCATGATGCCTACCTGAATGCAGTGGTAGGCA
CTGCACTTATCAAAAAATATCCCAAGCTTGAATCTGAATTTGTTTACGGAGACTATAAAGTGTACGATGT
TAGGAAAATGATCGCAAAGTCTGAGCAGGAAATAGGCAAGGCCACCGCTAAGTACTTCTTTTACAGCAAT
ATTATGAATTTTTTCAAGACCGAGATTACACTGGCCAATGGAGAGATTCGGAAGCGACCACTTATCGAAA
CAAACGGAGAAACAGGAGAAATCGTGTGGGACAAGGGTAGGGATTTCGCGACAGTCCGGAAGGTCCTGTC
CATGCCGCAGGTGAACATCGTTAAAAAGACCGAAGTACAGACCGGAGGCTTCTCCAAGGAAAGTATCCTC
CCGAAAAGGAACAGCGACAAGCTGATCGCACGCAAAAAAGATTGGGACCCCAAGAAATACGGCGGATTCG
ATTCTCCTACAGTCGCTTACAGTGTACTGGTTGTGGCCAAAGTGGAGAAAGGGAAGTCTAAAAAACTCAA
AAGCGTCAAGGAACTGCTGGGCATCACAATCATGGAGCGATCAAGCTTCGAAAAAAACCCCATCGACTTT
CTCGAGGCGAAAGGATATAAAGAGGTCAAAAAAGACCTCATCATTAAGCTTCCCAAGTACTCTCTCTTTG
AGCTTGAAAACGGCCGGAAACGAATGCTCGCTAGTGCGGGCGAGCTGCAGAAAGGTAACGAGCTGGCACT
GCCCTCTAAATACGTTAATTTCTTGTATCTGGCCAGCCACTATGAAAAGCTCAAAGGGTCTCCCGAAGAT
AATGAGCAGAAGCAGCTGTTCGTGGAACAACACAAACACTACCTTGATGAGATCATCGAGCAAATAAGCG
AATTCTCCAAAAGAGTGATCCTCGCCGACGCTAACCTCGATAAGGTGCTTTCTGCTTACAATAAGCACAG
GGATAAGCCCATCAGGGAGCAGGCAGAAAACATTATCCACTTGTTTACTCTGACCAACTTGGGCGCGCCT
GCAGCCTTCAAGTACTTCGACACCACCATAGACAGAAAGCGGTACACCTCTACAAAGGAGGTCCTGGACG
CCACACTGATTCATCAGTCAATTACGGGGCTCTATGAAACAAGAATCGACCTCTCTCAGCTCGGTGGAGA
CAGCAGGGCTGACCCCAAGAAGAAGAGGAAGGTGTGATTGGACTTCTTCGCCAGAGGTTTGGTCAAGTCT
CCAATCAAGGTTGTCGGCTTGTCTACCTTGCCAGAAATTTACGAAAAGATGGAAAAGGGTCAAATCGTTG
GTAGATACGTTGTTGACACTTCTAAATAAGCGAATTTCTTATGATTTATGATTTTTATTATTAAATAAGT
TATAAAAAAAATAAGTGTATACAAATTTTAAAGTGACTCTTAGGTTTTAAAACGAAAATTCTTGTTCTTG
AGTAACTCTTTCCTGTAGGTCAGGTTGCTTTCTCAGGTATAGCATGAGGTCGCTCTTATTGACCACACCT
CTACCGGCATGTGCGAGGGACCTAATAACTTCGTATAGCATACATTATACGAAGTTATATTAAGGGTTCC
GGATCGCGGCCGCTCGACCTGCAGCCAAGCTAGCGGACGTAAACTCCTCTTCAGACCTAATAACTTCGTA
TAGCATACATTATACGAAGTTATATTAAGGGTTATTGAATATGATCGGAATTGGTCGAGGGACCTAATAA
CTTCGTATAGCATACATTATACGAAGTTATATTAAGGGTTCCGGATCGCGGCCGCTCGACCTGCAGCCAG
GCTAGCTTGGCTGGACGTAAACTCCTCTTCAGACCTAATAACTTCGATAGCATACATTATACGAAGTTAT
ATTAAGGGTTATTGATATGATCGGAATTGGTGCACTACGTGCTTAAGGCCGTTTCTGACAGAGTAAAATT
CTTGAGGGAACTTTCACCATTATGGGAAATGGTTCAAGAAGGTATTGACTTAAACTCCATCAAATGGTCA
GGTCATTGAGTGTTTTTTATTTGTTGTATTTTTTTTTTTTTAGAGAAAATCCTCCAATATCAAATTAGGA
ATCGTAGTTTCATGATTTTCTGTTACACCTAACTTTTTGTGTGGTGCCCTCCTCCTTGTCAATATTAATG
TTAAAGTGCAATTCTTTTTCCTTATCACGTTGAGCCATTAGTATCAATTTGCTTACCTGTATTCCTTTAC
TATCCTCCTTTTTCTCCTTCTTGATAAATGTATGTAGATTGCGTATATAGTTTCGTCTACCCTATGAACA
TATTCCATTTTGTAATTTCGTGTCGTTTCTATTATGAATTTCATTTATAAAGTTTATGTACAAATATCAT
AAAAAAAGAGAATCTTTTTAAGCAAGGATTTTCTTAACTTCTTCGGCGACAGCATCACCGACTTCGGTGG
TACTGTTGGAACCACCTAAATCACCAGTTCTGATACCTGCATCCAAAACCTTTTTAACTGCATCTTCAAT
GGCCTTACCTTCTTCAGGCAAGTTCAATGACAATTTCAACATCATTGCAGCAGACAAGATAGTGGCGATA
GGGTCAACCTTATTCTTTGGCAAATCTGGAGCAGAACCGTGGCATGGTTCGTACAAACCAAATGCGGTGT
TCTTGTCTGGCAAAGAGGCCAAGGACGCAGATGGCAACAAACCCAAGGAACCTGGGATAACGGAGGCTTC
ATCGGAGATGATATCACCAAACATGTTGCTGGTGATTATAATACCATTTAGGTGGGTTGGGTTCTTAACT
AGGATCATGGCGGCAGAATCAATCAATTGATGTTGAACCTTCAATGTAGGAAATTCGTTCTTGATGGTTT
CCTCCACAGTTTTTCTCCATAATCTTGAAGAGGCCAAAACATTAGCTTTATCCAAGGACCAAATAGGCAA
TGGTGGCTCATGTTGTAGGGCCATGAAAGCGGCCATTCTTGTGATTCTTTGCACTTCTGGAACGGTGTAT
TGTTCACTATCCCAAGCGACACCATCACCATCGTCTTCCTTTCTCTTACCAAAGTAAATACCTCCCACTA
ATTCTCTGACAACAACGAAGTCAGTACCTTTAGCAAATTGTGGCTTGATTGGAGATAAGTCTAAAAGAGA
GTCGGATGCAAAGTTACATGGTCTTAAGTTGGCGTACAATTGAAGTTCTTTACGGATTTTTAGTAAACCT
TGTTCAGGTCTAACACTACCGGTACCCCATTTAGGACCACCCACAGCACCTAACAAAACGGCATCAACCT
TCTTGGAGGCTTCCAGCGCCTCATCTGGAAGTGGGACACCTGTAGCATCGATAGCAGCACCACCAATTAA
ATGATTTTCGAAATCGAACTTGACATTGGAACGAACATCAGAAATAGCTTTAAGAACCTTAATGGCTTCG
GCTGTGATTTCTTGACCAACGTGGTCACCTGGCAAAACGACGATCTTCTTAGGGGCAGACATAGGGGCAG
ACATTAGAATGGTATATCCTTGAAATATATATATATATTGCTGAAATGTAAAAGGTAAGAAAAGTTAGAA
AGTAAGACGATTGCTAACCACCTATTGGAAAAAACAATAGGTCCTTAAATAATATTGTCAACTTCAAGTA
TTGTGATGCAAGCATTTAGTCATGAACGCTTCTCTATTCTATATGAAAAGCCGGTTCCGGCCTCTCACCT
TTCCTTTTTCTCCCAATTTTTCAGTTGAAAAAGGTATATGCGTCAGGCGACCTCTGAAATTAACAAAAAA
TTTCCAGTCATCGAATTTGATTCTGTGCGATAGCGCCCCTGTGTGTTCTCGTTATGTTGAGGAAAAAAAT
AATGGTTGCTAAGAGATTCGAACTCTTGCATCTTACGATACCTGAGTATTCCCACAGTTCCTTACCACTC
TTTTGTTACTCTATTGATCCAGCTCAGCAAAGGCAGTGTGATCTAAGATTCTATCTTCGCGATGTAGTAA
AACTAGCTAGACCGAGAAAGAGACTAGAAATGCAAAAGGCACTTCTACAATGGCTGCCATCATTATTATC
CGATGTGACGCTGCAGCTTCTCAATGATATTCGAATACGCTTTGAGGAGATACAGCCTAATATCCGACAA
ACTGTTTTACAGATTTACGATCGTACTTGTTACCCATCATTGAATTTTGAACATCCGAACCTGGGAGTTT
TCCCTGAAACAGATAGTATATTTGAACCTGTATAATAATATATAGTCTAGCGCTTTACGGAAGACAATGT
ATGTATTTCGGTTCCTGGAGAAACTATTGCATCTATTGCATAGGTAATCTTGCACGTCGCATCCCCGGTT
CATTTTCTGCGTTTCCATCTTGCACTTCAATAGCATATCTTTGTTAACGAAGCATCTGTGCTTCATTTTG
TAGAACAAAAATGCAACGCGAGAGCGCTAATTTTTCAAACAAAGAATCTGAGCTGCATTTTTACAGAACA
GAAATGCAACGCGAAAGCGCTATTTTACCAACGAAGAATCTGTGCTTCATTTTTGTAAAACAAAAATGCA
ACGCGAGAGCGCTAATTTTTCAAACAAAGAATCTGAGCTGCATTTTTACAGAACAGAAATGCAACGCGAG
AGCGCTATTTTACCAACAAAGAATCTATACTTCTTTTTTGTTCTACAAAAATGCATCCCGAGAGCGCTAT
TTTTCTAACAAAGCATCTTAGATTACTTTTTTTCTCCTTTGTGCGCTCTATAATGCAGTCTCTTGATAAC
TTTTTGCACTGTAGGTCCGTTAAGGTTAGAAGAAGGCTACTTTGGTGTCTATTTTCTCTTCCATAAAAAA
AGCCTGACTCCACTTCCCGCGTTTACTGATTACTAGCGAAGCTGCGGGTGCATTTTTTCAAGATAAAGGC
ATCCCCGATTATATTCTATACCGATGTGGATTGCGCATACTTTGTGAACAGAAAGTGATAGCGTTGATGA
TTCTTCATTGGTCAGAAAATTATGAACGGTTTCTTCTATTTTGTCTCTATATACTACGTATAGGAAATGT
TTACATTTTCGTATTGTTTTCGATTCACTCTATGAATAGTTCTTACTACAATTTTTTTGTCTAAAGAGTA
ATACTAGAGATAAACATAAAAAATGTAGAGGTCGAGTTTAGATGCAAGTTCAAGGAGCGAAAGGTGGATG
GGTAGGTTATATAGGGATATAGCACAGAGATATATAGCAAAGAGATACTTTTGAGCAATGTTTGTGGAAG
CGGTATTCGCAATATTTTAGTAGCTCGTTACAGTCCGGTGCGTTTTTGGTTTTTTGAAAGTGCGTCTTCA
GAGCGCTTTTGGTTTTCAAAAGCGCTCTGAAGTTCCTATACTTTCTAGAGAATAGGAACTTCGGAATAGG
AACTTCAAAGCGTTTCCGAAAACGAGCGCTTCCGAAAATGCAACGCGAGCTGCGCACATACAGCTCACTG
TTCACGTCGCACCTATATCTGCGTGTTGCCTGTATATATATATACATGAGAAGAACGGCATAGTGCGTGT
TTATGCTTAAATGCGTACTTATATGCGTCTATTTATGTAGGATGAAAGGTAGTCTAGTACCTCCTGTGAT
ATTATCCCATTCCATGCGGGGTATCGTATGCTTCCTTCAGCACTACCCTTTAGCTGTTCTATATGCTGCC
ACTCCTCAATTGGATTAGTCTCATCCTTCAATGCTATCATTTCCTTTGATATTGGATCATATGCATAGTA
CCGAGAAACTAGTGCGAAGTAGTGATCAGGTATTGCTGTTATCTGATGAGTATACGTTGTCCTGGCCACG
GCAGAAGCACGCTTATCGCTCCAATTTCCCACAACATTAGTCAACTCCGTTAGGCCCTTCATTGAAAGAA
ATGAGGTCATCAAATGTCTTCCAATGTGAGATTTTGGGCCATTTTTTATAGCAAAGATTGAATAAGGCGC
ATTTTTCTTCAAAGC
Features (pLannotate 1.2.2; 18 found; start..end, strand, type, name):
     26..130     +  promoter       AmpR promoter: bla
    131..991     +  CDS            AmpR: β-lactamase; bla; confers resistance to ampicillin, carbenicillin, and related antibiotics
   1162..1750    +  rep_origin     ori: high-copy-number ColE1/pMB1/pBR322/pUC origin of replication
   1936..2076    -  misc_feature   bom: basis of mobility region from pBR322
   2178..2218    -  CDS            rop (fragment): Rop protein, which maintains plasmids at low copy number; rop
   2218..2614    +  promoter       ADH1 promoter: S. cerevisiae ADH1; promoter for alcohol dehydrogenase 1
   2618..6721    +  CDS            cas9: CAS9_STRP1 - Also known as csn1 From Streptococcus pyogenes serotype M1.
   6725..6886    +  CDS            ADH1 (fragment): ADH1_YEAST - Also known as ADC1. Experimental evidence at protein level: Swiss-Prot protein existence level 1. This isozyme preferentially catalyzes the conversion of primary unbranched alcohols to their corresponding aldehydes. Also shows activity toward secondary alcohols. From Saccharomyces cerevisiae (strain ATCC 204508 / S288c) (Baker's yeast).
   6890..7077    +  terminator     ADH1 terminator: S. cerevisiae ADH1; transcription terminator for the S. cerevisiae alcohol dehydrogenase 1 (ADH1) gene
   7095..7128    +  protein_bind   loxP: Cre-mediated recombination occurs in the 8-bp core sequence (GCATACAT). Cre recombinase
   7200..7233    +  protein_bind   loxP: Cre-mediated recombination occurs in the 8-bp core sequence (GCATACAT). Cre recombinase
   7277..7310    +  protein_bind   loxP: Cre-mediated recombination occurs in the 8-bp core sequence (GCATACAT). Cre recombinase
   7388..7420    +  protein_bind   loxP: Cre-mediated recombination occurs in the 8-bp core sequence (GCATACAT). Cre recombinase
   7444..7566    +  CDS            NFS1 (fragment): NFS1_YEAST - Also known as SPL1 From Saccharomyces cerevisiae (strain ATCC 204508 / S288c) (Baker's yeast).
   7928..9022    -  CDS            LEU2: 3-isopropylmalate dehydrogenase, required for leucine biosynthesis; S. cerevisiae LEU2; yeast auxotrophic marker
   9035..9439    -  promoter       LEU2 promoter: S. cerevisiae LEU2
   9403..9762    +  CDS            RAF1 (fragment): RAF_YEAST - Experimental evidence at transcript level: Swiss-Prot protein existence level 2. Antagonizes transcriptional repression of recombinase FLP by REP1-REP2. May play a role in plasmid partitioning. From Saccharomyces cerevisiae (strain ATCC 204508 / S288c) (Baker's yeast).
   9916..11258   -  rep_origin     2μ ori: yeast 2μ plasmid origin of replication
