[The description below was written by a language model from this plasmid's Addgene catalogue record, the feature table of its GenBank file and pLannotate feature annotations shown in this document.]
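Description:
pACT2-CAS9c is an 11.5 kb yeast–E. coli shuttle plasmid built on the pACT2 two-hybrid backbone and repurposed to express Cas9 in Saccharomyces cerevisiae for CRISPR genome editing. In bacteria it is maintained at high copy through a ColE1/pUC-type origin and selected with ampicillin via the β-lactamase gene; remnants of the pBR322 bom region and a small rop fragment are also annotated. In yeast it replicates episomally from the 2μ origin and is selected by leucine prototrophy through the LEU2 marker with its own promoter.

The payload replaces the sequence between the two HindIII sites of pACT2, which removes the GAL4 activation domain, so the plasmid no longer functions as a two-hybrid prey vector. In its place sits a roughly 4.1 kb synthetic, eukaryotic-codon-optimized Streptococcus pyogenes Cas9 coding sequence ("Cas9c") carrying an SV40 nuclear localization signal at its C terminus to direct the nuclease to the nucleus. The NLS is recorded in the catalogue entry but is not separately annotated in the feature table. Transcription is driven by the yeast ADH1 promoter and ended by the ADH1 terminator, which is preceded by a short fragment of ADH1 coding sequence carried over from the backbone. Several loxP sites are annotated downstream of the terminator. They appear to be backbone elements, and the record assigns them no role here.

No guide RNA cassette is annotated, so a guide would have to be supplied separately; the associated work concerns ribozyme-flanked, self-processing guide RNAs. The accompanying GenBank record covers only 939 bp and contains no feature annotations, so this description rests on the full-sequence feature table and the catalogue fields.
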