Addgene plasmid #51055: pACT2-CAS9c
Purpose: Express Eukaryotic-codon-optimized Cas9c gene in yeast under ADH1 promoter for genome editing. SV40 NLS is fused to the C terminal. GAL4 region from pACT2 is removed.
Depositing lab: Yunde Zhao. Depositing organization: University of California, San Diego (UCSD). Publication: Self-processing of ribozyme-flanked RNAs into guide RNAs in vitro and in vivo for CRISPR-mediated genome editing. Gao Y, Zhao Y. J Integr Plant Biol. 2013 Dec 30. doi: 10.1111/jipb.12152. PubMed 24373158.
Backbone
  Vector backbone: pACT2
  Backbone manufacturer: Clonetech
  Backbone size w/o insert (bp): 8117
  Total vector size (bp): 11495
  Modifications to backbone: Sequences between the two HindIII sites are replaced by Cas9c. The GAL4 activation domain in the original vector was removed.
  Vector type: Bacterial Expression, Yeast Expression, CRISPR
  Selectable markers: LEU2
Growth in bacteria
  Bacterial resistance: Ampicillin, 100 μg/mL
  Growth temperature: 37°C
  Growth strain: DH10B
  Copy number: High Copy
Gene/Insert
  Gene/Insert name: Cas9c (alt names: Cas9; hCas9; hCas9c)
  Species: Synthetic
  Insert size (bp): 4140
  Promoter: yeast ADH1 promoter
  Tag / fusion protein: SV40 NLS (C terminal on insert)
  Cloning method: Ligation Independent Cloning
  Sequencing primers: 5′ CCTCGTCATTGTTCTCGTTCC; 3′ ACGTATCTACCAACGATTTGACC
Resource information
  A portion of this plasmid was derived from a plasmid made by: Luhan Yang from George M. Church Laboratory in Harvard Medical School.
Terms and licenses: Academic/Nonprofit Terms; Industry Terms: Not Available to Industry
How to cite: pACT2-CAS9c was a gift from Yunde Zhao (Addgene plasmid # 51055 ; http://n2t.net/addgene:51055 ; RRID:Addgene_51055)
