LOCUS       Exported 939 bp ds-DNA linear SYN 18-MAY-2021
DEFINITION  Express Eukaryotic-codon-optimized Cas9c gene in yeast under ADH1
            promoter for genome editing. SV40 NLS is fused to the C terminal.
            GAL4 region from pACT2 is removed..
ACCESSION   .
VERSION     .
KEYWORDS    pACT2-CAS9c
SOURCE      synthetic DNA construct
  ORGANISM  synthetic DNA construct
REFERENCE   1 (bases 1 to 939)
  AUTHORS   Gao Y, Zhao Y
  TITLE     Self-processing of ribozyme-flanked RNAs into guide RNAs in vitro
            and in vivo for CRISPR-mediated genome editing.
  JOURNAL   J Integr Plant Biol. 2013 Dec 30. doi: 10.1111/jipb.12152.
  PUBMED    24373158
REFERENCE   2 (bases 1 to 939)
  AUTHORS   .
  TITLE     Direct Submission
  JOURNAL   Exported May 18, 2021 from SnapGene Server 1.1.58
            http://www.snapgene.com
FEATURES             Location/Qualifiers
     source          1..939
                     /organism="synthetic DNA construct"
                     /mol_type="other DNA"
ORIGIN
        1 tgctatcaag tataaataga cctgcaatta ttaatctttt gtttcctcgt cattgttctc
       61 gttccctttc ttccttgttt ctttttctgc acaatatttc aagctatacc aagcatacaa
      121 tcaactccaa tggacaagaa gtactccatt gggctcgata tcggcacaaa cagcgtcggc
      181 tgggccgtca ttacggacga gtacaaggtg ccgagcaaaa aattcaaagt tctgggcaat
      241 accgatcgcc acagcataaa gaagaacctc attggcgccc tcctgttcga ctccggggag
      301 acggccgaag ccacgcggct caaaagaaca gcacggcgca gatatacccg cagaaagaat
      361 cggatctgct acctgcagga gatctttagt aatgagatgg ctaaggtgga tgactctttc
      421 ttccataggc tggaggagtc ctttttggtg gaggaggata aaaagcacga gcgccaccca
      481 atctttggca atatcgtgga cgaggtggcg taccatgaaa agtacccaac catatatcat
      541 ctgaggaaga agcttgtaga cagtactgat aaggctgact tgcggttgat ctatctcgcg
      601 ctggcgcata tgatcaaatt tcggggacac ttcctcatcg agggggacct gaacccagac
      661 aacagcgatg tcgacaaact ctttatccaa ctggttcaga cttacaatca gcttttcgaa
      721 gagaacccga tcaacgcatc cggagttgac gccaaagcaa tcctgagcgc taggctgtcc
      781 aaatcccggc ggctcgaaaa cctcatcgca cagctccctg gggagaagaa gaacggcctg
      841 tttggtaatc ttatcgccct gtcactcggg ctgaccccca actttaaatc taacttcgac
      901 ctggccgaag atgccaagct tcaactgagc aaagacacc
//
