>Addgene plasmid #51055 | pACT2-CAS9c | addgene partial sequence | sequence record 79281 | pHybLex_rev 5'-GAGTCACTTTAAAATTTGTATACAC-3'
ATCATAAATCATAAGAAATTCGCTTATTTAGAAGTGTCAACAACGTATCTACCAACGATTTGACCCTTTT
CCATCTTTTCGTAAATTTCTGGCAAGGTAGACAAGCCGACAACCTTGATTGGAGACTTGACCAAACCTCT
GGCGAAGAAGTCCAATCACACCTTCCTCTTCTTCTTGGGGTCAGCCCTGCTGTCTCCACCGAGCTGAGAG
AGGTCGATTCTTGTTTCATAGAGCCCCGTAATTGACTGATGAATCAGTGTGGCGTCCAGGACCTCCTTTG
TAGAGGTGTACCGCTTTCTGTCTATGGTGGTGTCGAAGTACTTGAAGGCTGCAGGCGCGCCCAAGTTGGT
CAGAGTAAACAAGTGGATAATGTTTTCTGCCTGCTCCCTGATGGGCTTATCCCTGTGCTTATTGTAAGCA
GAAAGCACCTTATCGAGGTTAGCGTCGGCGAGGATCACTCTTTTGGAGAATTCGCTTATTTGCTCGATGA
TCTCATCAAGGTAGTGTTTGTGTTGTTCCACGAACAGCTGCTTCTGCTCATTATCTTCGGGAGACCCTTT
GAGCTTTTCATAGTGGCTGGCCAGATACAAGAAATTAACGTATTTAGAGGGCAGTGCCAGCTCGTTACCT
TTCTGCAGCTCGCCCGCACTAGCGAGCATTCGTTTCCGGCCGTTTTCAAGCTCAAAGAGAGAGTACTTGG
GAAGCTTAATGATGAGGTCTTTTTTGACCTCTTTATATCCTTTCGCCTCGAGAAAGTCGATGGGGTTTTT
TTCGAAGCTTGATCGCTCCATGATTGTGATGCCCAGCAGTTCCTTGACGCTTTTGAGTTTTTTAGACTTC
CCTTTCTCCACTTTGGCCACAACCAGTACACTGTAAGCGACTGTAGGAGAATCGAATCCGCCGTATTTCT
TGGGGTCCCAATCTTTTTTGCGTGCGATCAGCTTGTCGCTGTTCCTTTTC
